Addgene plasmid #191780: pICSL1P5_crU626
Purpose: Cas12a guide expression in dicots
Depositing lab: Wendy Harwood. Depositing organization: John Innes Centre. Publication: Efficient Targeted Mutagenesis in Brassica Crops Using CRISPR/Cas Systems. Lawrenson T, Youles M, Chhetry M, Clarke M, Harwood W, Hundleby P. Methods Mol Biol. 2023;2653:253-271. doi: 10.1007/978-1-0716-3131-7_16. PubMed 36995631.
Backbone
  Vector backbone: n/a
  Backbone size w/o insert (bp): 4372
  Vector type: Plant Expression, CRISPR
Growth in bacteria
  Bacterial resistance: Ampicillin, 100 μg/mL
  Growth temperature: 37°C
  Growth strain: DH5alpha
  Copy number: High Copy
Gene/Insert
  Gene/Insert name: LbCas12a guide scaffold with AtU626 promoter/terminator & flanking ribozymes (alt name: gRNA to be added by user)
  Species: Lachnospiraceae bacterium
  Insert size (bp): 1605
  Cloning method: Restriction Enzyme; 5′ cloning site unknown (unknown if destroyed)
Resource information
  A portion of this plasmid was derived from a plasmid made by: Made by Mark Youles
Terms and licenses: Academic/Nonprofit Terms; Industry Terms: Not Available to Industry
Depositor comments: User inserts own guide. Level 1 position 5
How to cite: pICSL1P5_crU626 was a gift from Wendy Harwood (Addgene plasmid # 191780 ; http://n2t.net/addgene:191780 ; RRID:Addgene_191780)
