[The description below was written by a language model from this plasmid's Addgene catalogue record and pLannotate feature annotations shown in this document.]
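Description:
pICSL1P5_crU626 is a plant CRISPR guide-expression plasmid for producing LbCas12a (Lachnospiraceae bacterium) crRNAs in dicots. The depositor describes it as a Level 1, position 5 module, which suggests a modular, hierarchical assembly system in which it contributes one transcription unit to a larger multigene construct. The record gives no named backbone. The feature table shows nopaline-type left and right T-DNA border repeats flanking the cargo, a broad-host-range incP oriV with the trfA replication gene, and a high-copy ColE1/pUC-type origin. This arrangement is typical of a binary-style vector that can replicate in both E. coli and Agrobacterium. Selection in bacteria is by ampicillin through the β-lactamase gene and its own promoter.

The roughly 1.6 kb insert is catalogued as an LbCas12a guide scaffold under the Arabidopsis U6-26 promoter and terminator, with flanking ribozymes. The annotation picks up only short fragments of this: a consensus AtU6 promoter match and part of a hammerhead ribozyme. The downstream ribozyme, the scaffold and the terminator are not annotated. Flanking ribozymes generally self-cleave to release a crRNA with defined ends from the Pol III transcript. No guide is present, since the user adds their own spacer. Between the annotated guide elements sits a bacterial cassette with the lac promoter and operator, mRFP1, and the rrnB T1 and T7Te terminators. Its position suggests a red-colony dropout marker that is replaced when the guide is inserted, although the record does not say so and does not name the cloning sites. The associated publication concerns targeted mutagenesis in Brassica crops, and Cas12a itself must be supplied from a separate module.
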