Features (pLannotate 1.2.2; 17 found; start..end, strand, type, name):
    258..274     +  promoter       AtU6 promoter (fragment): consensus promoter from the three Arabidopsis U6 snRNA genes (Waibel and Filipowicz, 1990; Nekrasov et al., 2013)
    337..360     +  misc_RNA       sTRSV HHRz (fragment): hammerhead ribozyme from the tobacco ringspot virus satellite RNA (Khvorova et al., 2003)
    400..489     +  CDS            lacI (fragment): lac repressor; lacI; The lac repressor binds to the lac operator to inhibit transcription in E. coli. This inhibition can be relieved by adding lactose or isopropyl-β-D-thiogalactopyranoside (IPTG).
    502..523     +  protein_bind   CAP binding site: CAP binding activates transcription in the presence of cAMP. E. coli catabolite activator protein
    538..568     +  promoter       lac promoter: promoter for the E. coli lac operon
    576..592     +  protein_bind   lac operator: The lac repressor binds to the lac operator to inhibit transcription in E. coli. This inhibition can be relieved by adding lactose or isopropyl-β-D-thiogalactopyranoside (IPTG). lac repressor encoded by lacI
    628..1302    +  CDS            mRFP1: mRFP1 is a basic (constitutively fluorescent) red fluorescent protein published in 2002, derived from Discosoma sp.. It is reported to be a somewhat slowly-maturing monomer with low acid sensitivity.
   1350..1421    +  terminator     rrnB T1 terminator: transcription terminator T1 from the E. coli rrnB gene
   1437..1464    +  terminator     T7Te terminator: phage T7 early transcription terminator
   1692..1716    +  misc_feature   RB T-DNA repeat: right border repeat from nopaline C58 T-DNA
   1828..1848    -  CDS            TetR (fragment): tetracycline resistance regulatory protein; tetR
   1875..3020    -  CDS            trfA: TRFA_ECOLX - Experimental evidence at protein level: Swiss-Prot protein existence level 1. Also involved in plasmid copy number control, promoting intermolecular coupling of protein bound iterons at oriV, which inhibits replication initiation. From Escherichia coli.
   3356..3944    -  rep_origin     ori: high-copy-number ColE1/pMB1/pBR322/pUC origin of replication
   4115..4975    -  CDS            AmpR: β-lactamase; bla; confers resistance to ampicillin, carbenicillin, and related antibiotics
   4976..5080    -  promoter       AmpR promoter: bla
   5167..5798    -  rep_origin     oriV: incP origin of replication
   5890..5914    +  misc_feature   LB T-DNA repeat: left border repeat from nopaline C58 T-DNA
>Addgene plasmid #191780 | pICSL1P5_crU626 | addgene full sequence | sequence record 377103 | Addgene NGS Result
AGTGGGCCCCACTCTGTGAAGACAACAGAGAATTCGCATGCGGAGTTTTTGTATCTTGTTTCATAGTTTG
TCCCAGGATTAGAATGATTAGGCATCGAACCTTCAAGAATTTGATTGAATAAAACATCTTCATTCTTAAG
ATATGAAGATAATCTTCAAAAGGCCCCTGGGAATCTGAAAGAAGAGAAGCAGGCCCATTTATATGGGAAA
GAACAATAGTATTTCTTATATAGGCCCATTTAAGTTGAAAACAATCTTCAAAAGTCCCACATCGCTTAGA
TAAGAAAACGAAGCTGAGTTTATATACAGCTAGAGTCGAAGTAGTGATTGAAATTACTGATGAGTCCGTG
AGGACGAAACGAGTAAGCTCGTCTAATTTCTACTAAGTGTAGATTGAGACCCAATACGCAAACCGCCTCT
CCCCGCGCGTTGGCCGATTCATTAATGCAGCTGGCACGACAGGTTTCCCGACTGGAAAGCGGGCAGTGAG
CGCAACGCAATTAATGTGAGTTAGCTCACTCATTAGGCACCCCAGGCTTTACACTTTATGCTTCCGGCTC
GTATGTTGTGTGGAATTGTGAGCGGATAACAATTTCACACATACTAGAGAAAGAGGAGAAATACTAGATG
GCTTCCTCCGAGGACGTTATCAAAGAGTTCATGCGTTTCAAAGTTCGTATGGAAGGTTCCGTTAACGGTC
ACGAGTTCGAAATCGAAGGTGAAGGTGAAGGTCGTCCGTACGAAGGTACCCAGACCGCTAAACTGAAAGT
TACCAAAGGTGGTCCGCTGCCGTTCGCTTGGGACATCCTGTCCCCGCAGTTCCAGTACGGTTCCAAAGCT
TACGTTAAACACCCGGCTGACATCCCGGACTACCTGAAACTGTCCTTCCCGGAAGGTTTCAAATGGGAAC
GTGTTATGAACTTCGAGGACGGTGGTGTTGTTACCGTTACCCAGGACTCCTCCCTGCAAGACGGTGAGTT
CATCTACAAAGTTAAACTGCGTGGTACCAACTTCCCGTCCGACGGTCCGGTTATGCAGAAAAAAACCATG
GGTTGGGAAGCTTCCACCGAACGTATGTACCCGGAGGACGGTGCTCTGAAAGGTGAAATCAAAATGCGTC
TGAAACTGAAAGACGGTGGTCACTACGACGCTGAAGTTAAAACCACCTACATGGCTAAAAAACCGGTTCA
GCTGCCGGGTGCTTACAAAACCGACATCAAACTGGACATCACCTCCCACAACGAGGACTACACCATCGTT
GAACAGTACGAACGTGCTGAAGGTCGTCACTCCACCGGTGCTTAATAACGCTGATAGTGCTAGTGTAGAT
CGCTACTAGAGCCAGGCATCAAATAAAACGAAAGGCTCAGTCGAAAGACTGGGCCTTTCGTTTTATCTGT
TGTTTGTCGGTGAACGCTCTCTACTAGAGTCACACTGGCTCACCTTCGGGTGGGCCTTTCTGCGTTTATA
GGTCTCAGGCCGGCATGGTCCCAGCCTCCTCGCTGGCGCCGGCTGGGCAACATGCTTCGGCATGGCGAAT
GGGACTTTTTTTGCAAAATTTTCCAGATCGATTTCTTCTTCCTCTGTTCTTCGGCGTTCAATTTCTGGGG
TTTTCTCTTCGTTTTCTGTAACTGAAACCTAAAATTCGCTTGTGTTGTCTTCTGCACGAAGTGGTTTAAA
CTATCAGTGTTTGACAGGATATATTGGCGGGTAAACCTAAGAGAAAAGAGCGTTTATTAGAATAATCGGA
TATTTAAAAGGGCGTGAAAAGGTTTATCCGTTCGTCCATTTGTATGTGCATGCCAACCACAGGGTTCCCC
AGATCAGGCGCTGGCTGCTGAACCCCCAGCCGGAACTGACCCCACAAGGCCCTAGCGTTTGCAATGCACC
AGGTCATCATTGACCCAGGCGTGTTCCACCAGGCCGCTGCCTCGCAACTCTTCGCAGGCTTCGCCGACCT
GCTCGCGCCACTTCTTCACGCGGGTGGAATCCGATCCGCACATGAGGCGGAAGGTTTCCAGCTTGAGCGG
GTACGGCTCCCGGTGCGAGCTGAAATAGTCGAACATCCGTCGGGCCGTCGGCGACAGCTTGCGGTACTTC
TCCCATATGAATTTCGTGTAGTGGTCGCCAGCAAACAGCACGACGATTTCCTCGTCGATCAGGACCTGGC
AACGGGACGTTTTCTTGCCACGGTCCAGGACGCGGAAGCGGTGCAGCAGCGACACCGATTCCAGGTGCCC
AACGCGGTCGGACGTGAAGCCCATCGCCGTCGCCTGTAGGCGCGACAGGCATTCCTCGGCCTTCGTGTAA
TACCGGCCATTGATCGACCAGCCCAGGTCCTGGCAAAGCTCGTAGAACGTGAAGGTGATCGGCTCGCCGA
TAGGGGTGCGCTTCGCGTACTCCAACACCTGCTGCCACACCAGTTCGTCATCGTCGGCCCGCAGCTCGAC
GCCGGTGTAGGTGATCTTCACGTCCTTGTTGACGTGGAAAATGACCTTGTTTTGCAGCGCCTCGCGCGGG
ATTTTCTTGTTGCGCGTGGTGAACAGGGCAGAGCGGGCCGTGTCGTTTGGCATCGCTCGCATCGTGTCCG
GCCACGGCGCAATATCGAACAAGGAAAGCTGCATTTCCTTGATCTGCTGCTTCGTGTGTTTCAGCAACGC
GGCCTGCTTGGCCTCGCTGACCTGTTTTGCCAGGTCCTCGCCGGCGGTTTTTCGCTTCTTGGTCGTCATA
GTTCCTCGCGTGTCGATGGTCATCGACTTCGCCAAACCTGCCGCCTCCTGTTCAAGACGACGCGAACGCT
CCACGGCGGCCGATGGCGCGGGCAGGGCAGGGGGAGCCAGTTGCACGCTGTCGCGCTCGATCTTGGCCGT
AGCTTGCTGGACCATCGAGCCGACGGACTGGAAGGTTTCGCGGGGCGCACGCATGACGGTGCGGCTTGCG
ATGGTTTCGGCATCCTCGGCGGAAAACCCCGCGTCGATCAGTTCTTGCCTGTATGCCTTCCGGTCAAACG
TCCGATTCATTCACCCTCCTTGCGGGATTGCCCCGACTCACGCCGGGGCAATGTGCCCTTATTCCTGATT
TGACCCGCCTGGTGCCTTGGTGTCCAGATAATCCACCTTATCGGCAATGAAGTCGGTCCCGTAGACCGTC
TGGCCGTCCTTCTCGTACTTGGTATTCCGAATCTTGCCCTGCACGAATACCAGCGACCCCTTGCCCAAAT
ACTTGCCGTGGGCCTCGGCCTGAGAGCCAAAACACTTGATGCGGAAGAAGTCGGTGCGCTCCTGCTTGTC
GCCGGCATCGTTGCGCCACATCTAGGATCTGCCAGGAACCGTAAAAAGGCCGCGTTGCTGGCGTTTTTCC
ATAGGCTCCGCCCCCCTGACGAGCATCACAAAAATCGACGCTCAAGTCAGAGGTGGCGAAACCCGACAGG
ACTATAAAGATACCAGGCGTTTCCCCCTGGAAGCTCCCTCGTGCGCTCTCCTGTTCCGACCCTGCCGCTT
ACCGGATACCTGTCCGCCTTTCTCCCTTCGGGAAGCGTGGCGCTTTCTCATAGCTCACGCTGTAGGTATC
TCAGTTCGGTGTAGGTCGTTCGCTCCAAGCTGGGCTGTGTGCACGAACCCCCCGTTCAGCCCGACCGCTG
CGCCTTATCCGGTAACTATCGTCTTGAGTCCAACCCGGTAAGACACGACTTATCGCCACTGGCAGCAGCC
ACTGGTAACAGGATTAGCAGAGCGAGGTATGTAGGCGGTGCTACAGAGTTCTTGAAGTGGTGGCCTAACT
ACGGCTACACTAGAAGAACAGTATTTGGTATCTGCGCTCTGCTGAAGCCAGTTACCTTCGGAAAAAGAGT
TGGTAGCTCTTGATCCGGCAAACAAACCACCGCTGGTAGCGGTGGTTTTTTTGTTTGCAAGCAGCAGATT
ACGCGCAGAAAAAAAGGATCTCAAGAAGATCCTTTGATCTTTTCTACGGGGTCTGACGCTCAGTGGAACG
AAAACTCACGTTAAGGGATTTTGGTCATGAGATTATCAAAAAGGATCTTCACCTAGATCCTTTTAAATTA
AAAATGAAGTTTTAAATCAATCTAAAGTATATATGAGTAAACTTGGTCTGACAGTTACCAATGCTTAATC
AGTGAGGCACCTATCTCAGCGATCTGTCTATTTCGTTCATCCATAGTTGCCTGACTCCCCGTCGTGTAGA
TAACTACGATACGGGAGGGCTTACCATCTGGCCCCAGTGCTGCAATGATACCGCGAGAACCACGCTCACC
GGCTCCAGATTTATCAGCAATAAACCAGCCAGCCGGAAGGGCCGAGCGCAGAAGTGGTCCTGCAACTTTA
TCCGCCTCCATCCAGTCTATTAATTGTTGCCGGGAAGCTAGAGTAAGTAGTTCGCCAGTTAATAGTTTGC
GCAACGTTGTTGCCATTGCTACAGGCATCGTGGTGTCACGCTCGTCGTTTGGTATGGCTTCATTCAGCTC
CGGTTCCCAACGATCAAGGCGAGTTACATGATCCCCCATGTTGTGCAAAAAAGCGGTTAGCTCCTTCGGT
CCTCCGATCGTTGTCAGAAGTAAGTTGGCCGCAGTGTTATCACTCATGGTTATGGCAGCACTGCATAATT
CTCTTACTGTCATGCCATCCGTAAGATGCTTTTCTGTGACTGGTGAGTACTCAACCAAGTCATTCTGAGA
ATAGTGTATGCGGCGACCGAGTTGCTCTTGCCCGGCGTCAATACGGGATAATACCGCGCCACATAGCAGA
ACTTTAAAAGTGCTCATCATTGGAAAACGTTCTTCGGGGCGAAAACTCTCAAGGATCTTACCGCTGTTGA
GATCCAGTTCGATGTAACCCACTCGTGCACCCAACTGATCTTCAGCATCTTTTACTTTCACCAGCGTTTC
TGGGTGAGCAAAAACAGGAAGGCAAAATGCCGCAAAAAAGGGAATAAGGGCGACACGGAAATGTTGAATA
CTCATACTCTTCCTTTTTCAATATTATTGAAGCATTTATCAAGGTTATTGTCTCATGAGCGGATACATAT
TTGAATGTATTTAGAAAAATAAACAAATAGGGGTTCCGCGCACGAATTGGCCAGCGCTGCCATTTTTGGG
GTGAGGCCGTTCGCGGCCGAGGGGCGCAGCCCCTGGGGGGATGGGAGGCCCGCGTTAGCGGGCCGGGAGG
GTTCGAGAAGGGGGGGCACCCCCCTTCGGCGTGCGCGGTCACGCGCACAGGGCGCAGCCCTGGTTAAAAA
CAAGGTTTATAAATATTGGTTTAAAAGCAGGTTAAAAGACAGGTTAGCGGTGGCCGAAAAACGGGCGGAA
ACCCTTGCAAATGCTGGATTTTCTGCCTGTGGACAGCCCCTCAAATGTCAATAGGTGCGCCCCTCATCTG
TCAGCACTCTGCCCCTCAAGTGTCAAGGATCGCGCCCCTCATCTGTCAGTAGTCGCGCCCCTCAAGTGTC
AATACCGCAGGGCACTTATCCCCAGGCTTGTCCACATCATCTGTGGGAAACTCGCGTAAAATCAGGCGTT
TTCGCCGATTTGCGAGGCTGGCCAGCTCCACGTCGCCGGCCGAAATCGAGCCTGCCCCTCATCTGTCAAC
GCCGCGCCGGGTGAGTCGGCCCCTCAAGTGTCAACGTCCGCCCCTCATCTGTCAGTGAGGGCCAAGTTTT
CCGCGAGGTATCCACAACGCCGGCGGCCGCGGTGTCTCGCACACGGCTTCGACGGCGTTTCTGGCGCGTT
TGCAGGGCCATAGACGGCCGCCAGCCCAGCGGCGAGGGCAACCAGCCCGGTGAGCGTCGCAAAGGAGATC
CTGATCTGACTGATGGGCTGCCTGTATCGAGTGGTGATTTTGTGCCGAGCTGCCGGTCGGGGAGCTGTTG
GCTGGCTGGTGGCAGGATATATTGTGGTGTAAACAAATTGACGCTTAGACAACTTAATAACACATTGCGG
ACGTTTTTAATGTACTGGGGTGGATGC
